>Addgene plasmid #136534 | pSLIK Zeo p53DD | addgene full sequence | sequence record 273653 | Addgene NGS Result
GACATTGATTATTGACTAGTTATTAATAGTAATCAATTACGGGGTCATTAGTTCATAGCCCATATATGGA
GTTCCGCGTTACATAACTTACGGTAAATGGCCCGCCTGGCTGACCGCCCAACGACCCCCGCCCATTGACG
TCAATAATGACGTATGTTCCCATAGTAACGCCAATAGGGACTTTCCATTGACGTCAATGGGTGGAGTATT
TACGGTAAACTGCCCACTTGGCAGTACATCAAGTGTATCATATGCCAAGTACGCCCCCTATTGACGTCAA
TGACGGTAAATGGCCCGCCTGGCATTATGCCCAGTACATGACCTTATGGGACTTTCCTACTTGGCAGTAC
ATCTACGTATTAGTCATCGCTATTACCATGGTGATGCGGTTTTGGCAGTACATCAATGGGCGTGGATAGC
GGTTTGACTCACGGGGATTTCCAAGTCTCCACCCCATTGACGTCAATGGGAGTTTGTTTTGGCACCAAAA
TCAACGGGACTTTCCAAAATGTCGTAACAACTCCGCCCCATTGACGCAAATGGGCGGTAGGCGTGTACGG
TGGGAGGTCTATATAAGCAGCGCGTTTTGCCTGTACTGGGTCTCTCTGGTTAGACCAGATCTGAGCCTGG
GAGCTCTCTGGCTAACTAGGGAACCCACTGCTTAAGCCTCAATAAAGCTTGCCTTGAGTGCTTCAAGTAG
TGTGTGCCCGTCTGTTGTGTGACTCTGGTAACTAGAGATCCCTCAGACCCTTTTAGTCAGTGTGGAAAAT
CTCTAGCAGTGGCGCCCGAACAGGGACTTGAAAGCGAAAGGGAAACCAGAGGAGCTCTCTCGACGCAGGA
CTCGGCTTGCTGAAGCGCGCACGGCAAGAGGCGAGGGGCGGCGACTGGTGAGTACGCCAAAAATTTTGAC
TAGCGGAGGCTAGAAGGAGAGAGATGGGTGCGAGAGCGTCAGTATTAAGCGGGGGAGAATTAGATCGCGA
TGGGAAAAAATTCGGTTAAGGCCAGGGGGAAAGAAAAAATATAAATTAAAACATATAGTATGGGCAAGCA
GGGAGCTAGAACGATTCGCAGTTAATCCTGGCCTGTTAGAAACATCAGAAGGCTGTAGACAAATACTGGG
ACAGCTACAACCATCCCTTCAGACAGGATCAGAAGAACTTAGATCATTATATAATACAGTAGCAACCCTC
TATTGTGTGCATCAAAGGATAGAGATAAAAGACACCAAGGAAGCTTTAGACAAGATAGAGGAAGAGCAAA
ACAAAAGTAAGACCACCGCACAGCAAGCGGCCGCTGATCTTCAGACCTGGAGGAGGAGATATGAGGGACA
ATTGGAGAAGTGAATTATATAAATATAAAGTAGTAAAAATTGAACCATTAGGAGTAGCACCCACCAAGGC
AAAGAGAAGAGTGGTGCAGAGAGAAAAAAGAGCAGTGGGAATAGGAGCTTTGTTCCTTGGGTTCTTGGGA
GCAGCAGGAAGCACTATGGGCGCAGCGTCAATGACGCTGACGGTACAGGCCAGACAATTATTGTCTGGTA
TAGTGCAGCAGCAGAACAATTTGCTGAGGGCTATTGAGGCGCAACAGCATCTGTTGCAACTCACAGTCTG
GGGCATCAAGCAGCTCCAGGCAAGAATCCTGGCTGTGGAAAGATACCTAAAGGATCAACAGCTCCTGGGG
ATTTGGGGTTGCTCTGGAAAACTCATTTGCACCACTGCTGTGCCTTGGAATGCTAGTTGGAGTAATAAAT
CTCTGGAACAGATTTGGAATCACACGACCTGGATGGAGTGGGACAGAGAAATTAACAATTACACAAGCTT
AATACACTCCTTAATTGAAGAATCGCAAAACCAGCAAGAAAAGAATGAACAAGAATTATTGGAATTAGAT
AAATGGGCAAGTTTGTGGAATTGGTTTAACATAACAAATTGGCTGTGGTATATAAAATTATTCATAATGA
TAGTAGGAGGCTTGGTAGGTTTAAGAATAGTTTTTGCTGTACTTTCTATAGTGAATAGAGTTAGGCAGGG
ATATTCACCATTATCGTTTCAGACCCACCTCCCAACCCCGAGGGGACCCGACAGGCCCGAAGGAATAGAA
GAAGAAGGTGGAGAGAGAGACAGAGACAGATCCATTCGATTAGTGAACGGATCGGCACTGCGTGCGCCAA
TTCTGCAGACAAATGGCAGTATTCATCCACAATTTTAAAAGAAAAGGGGGGATTGGGGGGTACAGTGCAG
GGGAAAGAATAGTAGACATAATAGCAACAGACATACAAACTAAAGAATTACAAAAACAAATTACAAAAAT
TCAAAATTTTCGGGTTTATTACAGGGACAGCAGAGATCCAGTTTGGTTAATTCTAGACAGTTATCAACAA
GTTTGTACAAAAAAGCAGGCTTTAAAGGAACCAATTCAGTCGACTGGATCCCGAGTTTACTCCCTATCAG
TGATAGAGAACGTATGTCGAGTTTACTCCCTATCAGTGATAGAGAACGATGTCGAGTTTACTCCCTATCA
GTGATAGAGAACGTATGTCGAGTTTACTCCCTATCAGTGATAGAGAACGTATGTCGAGTTTACTCCCTAT
CAGTGATAGAGAACGTATGTCGAGTTTATCCCTATCAGTGATAGAGAACGTATGTCGAGTTTACTCCCTA
TCAGTGATAGAGAACGTATGTCGAGGTAGGCGTGTACGGTGGGAGGCCTATATAAGCAGAGCTCGTTTAG
TGAACCGTCAGATCGCCACTAGTATGACTGCCATGGAGGAGTCACAGTCGGATATCAGCCTCGAGAGAGC
GCTGCCCACCTGCACAAGCGCCTCTCCCCCGCAAAAGAAAAAACCACTTGATGGAGAGTATTTCACCCTC
AAGATCCGCGGGCGTAAACGCTTCGAGATGTTCCGGGAGCTGAATGAGGCCTTAGAGTTAAAGGATGCCC
ATGCTACAGAGGAGTCTGGAGACAGCAGGGCTCACTCCAGCTACCTGAAGACCAAGAAGGGCCAGTCTAC
TTCCCGCCATAAAAAAACAATGGTCAAGAAAGTGGGGCCTGACTCAGACTGACAATTGGAAGACTAATGC
GTTTTCGAGATATCTAGACCCAGCTTTCTTGTACAAAGTGGTTGATAACATCTCGAGCCATAAAGATGGT
TAATTAACCCACCCAAGATCTGGCCTCCGCGCCGGGTTTTGGCGCCTCCCGCGGGCGCCCCCCTCCTCAC
GGCGAGCGCTGCCACGTCAGACGAAGGGCGCAGCGAGCGTCCTGATCCTTCCGCCCGGACGCTCAGGACA
GCGGCCCGCTGCTCATAAGACTCGGCCTTAGAACCCCAGTATCAGCAGAAGGACATTTTAGGACGGGACT
TGGGTGACTCTAGGGCACTGGTTTTCTTTCCAGAGAGCGGAACAGGCGAGGAAAAGTAGTCCCTTCTCGG
CGATTCTGCGGAGGGATCTCCGTGGGGCGGTGAACGCCGATGATTATATAAGGACGCGCCGGGTGTGGCA
CAGCTAGTTCCGTCGCAGCCGGGATTTGGGTCGCGGTTCTTGTTTGTGGATCGCTGTGATCGTCACTTGG
TGAGTAGCGGGCTGCTGGGCTGGCCGGGGCTTTCGTGGCCGCCGGGCCGCTCGGTGGGACGGAAGCGTGT
GGAGAGACCGCCAAGGGCTGTAGTCTGGGTCCGCGAGCAAGGTTGCCCTGAACTGGGGGTTGGGGGGAGC
GCAGCAAAATGGCGGCTGTTCCCGAGTCTTGAATGGAAGACGCTTGTGAGGCGGGCTGTGAGGTCGTTGA
AACAAGGTGGGGGGCATGGTGGGCGGCAAGAACCCAAGGTCTTGAGGCCTTCGCTAATGCGGGAAAGCTC
TTATTCGGGTGAGATGGGCTGGGGCACCATCTGGGGACCCTGACGTGAAGTTTGTCACTGACTGGAGAAC
TCGGTTTGTCGTCTGTTGCGGGGGCGGCAGTTATGGCGGTGCCGTTGGGCAGTGCACCCGTACCTTTGGG
AGCGCGCGCCCTCGTCGTGTCGTGACGTCACCCGTTCTGTTGGCTTATAATGCAGGGTGGGGCCACCTGC
CGGTAGGTGTGCGGTAGGCTTTTCTCCGTCGCAGGACGCAGGGTTCGGGCCTAGGGTAGGCTCTCCTGAA
TCGACAGGCGCCGGACCTCTGGTGAGGGGAGGGATAAGTGAGGCGTCAGTTTCTTTGGTCGGTTTTATGT
ACCTATCTTCTTAAGTAGCTGAAGCTCCGGTTTTGAACTATGCGCTCGGGGTTGGCGAGTGTGTTTTGTG
AAGTTTTTTAGGCACCTTTTGAAATGTAATCATTTGGGTCAATATGTAATTTTCAGTGTTAGACTAGTAA
ATTGTCCGCTAAATTCTGGCCGTTTTTGGCTTTTTTGTTAGACGAAGCTTGGTACCGAGCTCGGATCTCC
ACCCCGTACCGGTCCTGCAGTCGAATTCACCATGTCTAGACTGGACAAGAGCAAAGTCATAAACGGAGCT
CTGGAATTACTCAATGGTGTCGGTATCGAAGGCCTGACGACAAGGAAACTCGCTCAAAAGCTGGGAGTTG
AGCAGCCTACCCTGTACTGGCACGTGAAGAACAAGCGGGCCCTGCTCGATGCCCTGCCAATCGAGATGCT
GGACAGGCATCATACCCACTTCTGCCCCCTGGAAGGCGAGTCATGGCAAGACTTTCTGCGGAACAACGCC
AAGTCATACCGCTGTGCTCTCCTCTCACATCGCGACGGGGCTAAAGTGCATCTCGGCACCCGCCCAACAG
AGAAACAGTACGAAACCCTGGAAAATCAGCTCGCGTTCCTGTGTCAGCAAGGCTTCTCCCTGGAGAACGC
ACTGTACGCTCTGTCCGCCGTGGGCCACTTTACACTGGGCTGCGTATTGGAGGAACAGGAGCATCAAGTA
GCAAAAGAGGAAAGAGAGACACCTACCACCGATTCTATGCCCCCACTTCTGAGACAAGCAATTGAGCTGT
TCGACCGGCAGGGAGCCGAACCTGCCTTCCTTTTCGGCCTGGAACTAATCATATGTGGCCTGGAGAAACA
GCTAAAGTGCGAAAGCGGCGGGCCGACCGACGCCCTTGACGATTTTGACTTAGACATGCTCCCAGCCGAT
GCCCTTGACGACTTTGACCTTGATATGCTGCCTGCTGACGCTCTTGACGATTTTGACCTTGACATGCTCC
CCGGGTAACTAAGTAAGGATCCGCGGCCGCACTAGAGGAATTCCGCCCCTCTCCCCCCCCCCTAACGTTA
CTGGCCGAAGCCGCTTGGAATAAGGCCGGTGTGCGTTTGTCTATATGTTATTTTCCACCATATTGCCGTC
TTTTGGCAATGTGAGGGCCCGGAAACCTGGCCCTGTCTTCTTGACGAGCATTCCTAGGGGTCTTTCCCCT
CTCGCCAAAGGAATGCAAGGTCTGTTGAATGTCGTGAAGGAAGCAGTTCCTCTGGAAGCTTCTTGAAGAC
AAACAACGTCTGTAGCGACCCTTTGCAGGCAGCGGAACCCCCCACCTGGCGACAGGTGCCTCTGCGGCCA
AAAGCCACGTGTATAAGATACACCTGCAAAGGCGGCACAACCCCAGTGCCACGTTGTGAGTTGGATAGTT
GTGGAAAGAGTCAAATGGCTCTCCTCAAGCGTATTCAACAAGGGGCTGAAGGATGCCCAGAAGGTACCCC
ATTGTATGGGATCTGATCTGGGGCCTCGGTGCACATGCTTTACATGTGTTTAGTCGAGGTTAAAAAAACG
TCTAGGCCCCCCGAACCACGGGGACGTGGTTTTCCTTTGAAAAACACGATGATAAGCTTACCGGTACGCG
TGATGTGTTGACAATTAATCATCGGCATAGTATATCGGCATAGTATAATACGACAAGGTGAGGAACTAAA
CCATGGCCAAGTTGACCAGTGCCGTTCCGGTGCTCACCGCGCGCGACGTCGCCGGAGCGGTCGAGTTCTG
GACCGACCGGCTCGGGTTCTCCCGGGACTTCGTGGAGGACGACTTCGCCGGTGTGGTCCGGGACGACGTG
ACCCTGTTCATCAGCGCGGTCCAGGACCAGGTGGTGCCGGACAACACCCTGGCCTGGGTGTGGGTGCGCG
GCCTGGACGAGCTGTACGCCGAGTGGTCGGAGGTCGTGTCCACGAACTTCCGGGACGCCTCCGGGCCGGC
CATGACCGAGATCGGCGAGCAGCCGTGGGGGCGGGAGTTCGCCCTGCGCGACCCGGCCGGCAACTGCGTG
CACTTCGTGGCCGAGGAGCAGGACTGACACATCTGTACAAGTAAAGCGGCCGCGACTCTAGATCATAATC
AGCCATACCACATTTGTAGAGGTTTTACTTGCTTTAAAAAACCTCCCACACCTCCCCCTGAACCTGAAAC
ATAAAATGAATGCAATTGTTGTTGTTTAGTCCCTCCCAATTCGATATCAAGCTTATCGATAATCAACCTC
TGGATTACAAAATTTGTGAAAGATTGACTGGTATTCTTAACTATGTTGCTCCTTTTACGCTATGTGGATA
CGCTGCTTTAATGCCTTTGTATCATGCTATTGCTTCCCGTATGGCTTTCATTTTCTCCTCCTTGTATAAA
TCCTGGTTGCTGTCTCTTTATGAGGAGTTGTGGCCCGTTGTCAGGCAACGTGGCGTGGTGTGCACTGTGT
TTGCTGACGCAACCCCCACTGGTTGGGGCATTGCCACCACCTGTCAGCTCCTTTCCGGGACTTTCGCTTT
CCCCCTCCCTATTGCCACGGCGGAACTCATCGCCGCCTGCCTTGCCCGCTGCTGGACAGGGGCTCGGCTG
TTGGGCACTGACAATTCCGTGGTGTTGTCGGGGAAATCATCGTCCTTTCCTTGGCTGCTCGCCTGTGTTG
CCACCTGGATTCTGCGCGGGACGTCCTTCTGCTACGTCCCTTCGGCCCTCAATCCAGCGGACCTTCCTTC
CCGCGGCCTGCTGCCGGCTCTGCGGCCTCTTCCGCGTCTTCGCCTTCGCCCTCAGACGAGTCGGATCTCC
CTTTGGGCCGCCTCCCCGCATCGATACCGTCGACCTCGATCGAGACCTAGAAAAACATGGAGCAATCACA
AGTAGCAATACAGCAGCTACCAATGCTGATTGTGCCTGGCTAGAAGCACAAGAGGAGGAGGAGGTGGGTT
TTCCAGTCACACCTCAGGTACCTTTAAGACCAATGACTTACAAGGCAGCTGTAGATCTTAGCCACTTTTT
AAAAGAAAAGGGGGGACTGGAAGGGCTAATTCACTCCCAACGAAGACAAGATATCCTTGATCTGTGGATC
TACCACACACAAGGCTACTTCCCTGATTGGCAGAACTACACACCAGGGCCAGGGATCAGATATCCACTGA
CCTTTGGATGGTGCTACAAGCTAGTACCAGTTGAGCAAGAGAAGGTAGAAGAAGCCAATGAAGGAGAGAA
CACCCGCTTGTTACACCCTGTGAGCCTGCATGGGATGGATGACCCGGAGAGAGAAGTATTAGAGTGGAGG
TTTGACAGCCGCCTAGCATTTCATCACATGGCCCGAGAGCTGCATCCGGACTGTACTGGGTCTCTCTGGT
TAGACCAGATCTGAGCCTGGGAGCTCTCTGGCTAACTAGGGAACCCACTGCTTAAGCCTCAATAAAGCTT
GCCTTGAGTGCTTCAAGTAGTGTGTGCCCGTCTGTTGTGTGACTCTGGTAACTAGAGATCCCTCAGACCC
TTTTAGTCAGTGTGGAAAATCTCTAGCAGGGCCCGTTTAAACCCGCTGATCAGCCTCGACTGTGCCTTCT
AGTTGCCAGCCATCTGTTGTTTGCCCCTCCCCCGTGCCTTCCTTGACCCTGGAAGGTGCCACTCCCACTG
TCCTTTCCTAATAAAATGAGGAAATTGCATCGCATTGTCTGAGTAGGTGTCATTCTATTCTGGGGGGTGG
GGTGGGGCAGGACAGCAAGGGGGAGGATTGGGAAGACAATAGCAGGCATGCTGGGGATGCGGTGGGCTCT
ATGGCTTCTGAGGCGGAAAGAACCAGCTGGGGCTCTAGGGGGTATCCCC
[124 nt withheld, positions 8030-8153]
C
[91 nt withheld, positions 8155-8245]
A
[49 nt withheld, positions 8247-8295]
CCTTTGACGTTGGAGTCCACGTTCTTT
[37 nt withheld, positions 8323-8359]
ACCCTATCTCGGTCTATTCTTTTGATTTATAAGGGATTTTGCCGATTTCGGCCTATTGTTTAAAAAATGA
GCTGATTTAACAAAAATTTAACGCGAATTAATTCTGTGGAATGTGTGTCAGTTAGGGTGTGGAAAGTCCC
CAGGCTCCCCAGCAGGCAGAAGTATGCAAAGCATGCATCTCAATTAGTCAGCAACCAGGTGTGGAAAGTC
CCCAGGCTCCCCAGCAGGCAGAAGTATGCAAAGCATGCATCTCAATTAGTCAGCAACCATAGTCCCGCCC
CTAACTCCGCCCATCCCGCCCCTAACTCCGCCCAGTTCCGCCCATTCTCCGCCCCATGGCTGACTAATTT
TTTTTATTTATGCAGAGGCCGAGGCCGCCTCTGCCTCTGAGCTATTCCAGAAGTAGTGAGGAGGCTTTTT
TGGAGGCCTAGGCTTTTGCAAAAAGCTCCCGGGAGCTTGTATATCCATTTTCGGATCTGATCAGCACGTG
TTGACAATTAATCATCGGCATAGTATATCGGCATAGTATAATACGACAAGGTGAGGAACTAAACCATGGC
CAAGTTGACCAGTGCCGTTCCGGTGCTCACCGCGCGCGACGTCGCCGGAGCGGTCGAGTTCTGGACCGAC
CGGCTCGGGTTCTCCCGGGACTTCGTGGAGGACGACTTCGCCGGTGTGGTCCGGGACGACGTGACCCTGT
TCATCAGCGCGGTCCAGGACCAGGTGGTGCCGGACAACACCCTGGCCTGGGTGTGGGTGCGCGGCCTGGA
CGAGCTGTACGCCGAGTGGTCGGAGGTCGTGTCCACGAACTTCCGGGACGCCTCCGGGCCGGCCATGACC
GAGATCGGCGAGCAGCCGTGGGGGCGGGAGTTCGCCCTGCGCGACCCGGCCGGCAACTGCGTGCACTTCG
TGGCCGAGGAGCAGGACTGACACGTGCTACGAGATTTCGATTCCACCGCCGCCTTCTATGAAAGGTTGGG
CTTCGGAATCGTTTTCCGGGACGCCGGCTGGATGATCCTCCAGCGCGGGGATCTCATGCTGGAGTTCTTC
GCCCACCCCAACTTGTTTATTGCAGCTTATAATGGTTACAAATAAAGCAATAGCATCACAAATTTCACAA
ATAAAGCATTTTTTTCACTGCATTCTAGTTGTGGTTTGTCCAAACTCATCAATGTATCTTATCATGTCTG
TATACCGTCGACCTCTAGCTAGAGCTTGGCGTAATCATGGTCATAGCTGTTTCCTGTGTGAAATTGTTAT
CCGCTCACAATTCCACACAACATACGAGCCGGAAGCATAAAGTGTAAAGCCTGGGGTGCCTAATGAGTGA
GCTAACTCACATTAATTGCGTTGCGCTCACTGCCCGCTTTCCAGTCGGGAAACCTGTCGTGCCAGCTGCA
TTAATGAATCGGCCAACGCGCGGGGAGAGGCGGTTTGCGTATTGGGCGCTCTTCCGCTTCCTCGCTCACT
GACTCGCTGCGCTCGGTCGTTCGGCTGCGGCGAGCGGTATCAGCTCACTCAAAGGCGGTAATACGGTTAT
CCACAGAATCAGGGGATAACGCAGGAAAGAACATGTGAGCAAAAGGCCAGCAAAAGGCCAGGAACCGTAA
AAAGGCCGCGTTGCTGGCGTTTTTCCATAGGCTCCGCCCCCCTGACGAGCATCACAAAAATCGACGCTCA
AGTCAGAGGTGGCGAAACCCGACAGGACTATAAAGATACCAGGCGTTTCCCCCTGGAAGCTCCCTCGTGC
GCTCTCCTGTTCCGACCCTGCCGCTTACCGGATACCTGTCCGCCTTTCTCCCTTCGGGAAGCGTGGCGCT
TTCTCATAGCTCACGCTGTAGGTATCTCAGTTCGGTGTAGGTCGTTCGCTCCAAGCTGGGCTGTGTGCAC
GAACCCCCCGTTCAGCCCGACCGCTGCGCCTTATCCGGTAACTATCGTCTTGAGTCCAACCCGGTAAGAC
ACGACTTATCGCCACTGGCAGCAGCCACTGGTAACAGGATTAGCAGAGCGAGGTATGTAGGCGGTGCTAC
AGAGTTCTTGAAGTGGTGGCCTAACTACGGCTACACTAGAAGAACAGTATTTGGTATCTGCGCTCTGCTG
AAGCCAGTTACCTTCGGAAAAAGAGTTGGTAGCTCTTGATCCGGCAAACAAACCACCGCTGGTAGCGGTG
GTTTTTTTGTTTGCAAGCAGCAGATTACGCGCAGAAAAAAAGGATCTCAAGAAGATCCTTTGATCTTTTC
TACGGGGTCTGACGCTCAGTGGAACGAAAACTCACGTTAAGGGATTTTGGTCATGAGATTATCAAAAAGG
ATCTTCACCTAGATCCTTTTAAATTAAAAATGAAGTTTTAAATCAATCTAAAGTATATATGAGTAAACTT
GGTCTGACAGTTACCAATGCTTAATCAGTGAGGCACCTATCTCAGCGATCTGTCTATTTCGTTCATCCAT
AGTTGCCTGACTCCCCGTCGTGTAGATAACTACGATACGGGAGGGCTTACCATCTGGCCCCAGTGCTGCA
ATGATACCGCGAGACCCACGCTCACCGGCTCCAGATTTATCAGCAATAAACCAGCCAGCCGGAAGGGCCG
AGCGCAGAAGTGGTCCTGCAACTTTATCCGCCTCCATCCAGTCTATTAATTGTTGCCGGGAAGCTAGAGT
AAGTAGTTCGCCAGTTAATAGTTTGCGCAACGTTGTTGCCATTGCTACAGGCATCGTGGTGTCACGCTCG
TCGTTTGGTATGGCTTCATTCAGCTCCGGTTCCCAACGATCAAGGCGAGTTACATGATCCCCCATGTTGT
GCAAAAAAGCGGTTAGCTCCTTCGGTCCTCCGATCGTTGTCAGAAGTAAGTTGGCCGCAGTGTTATCACT
CATGGTTATGGCAGCACTGCATAATTCTCTTACTGTCATGCCATCCGTAAGATGCTTTTCTGTGACTGGT
GAGTACTCAACCAAGTCATTCTGAGAATAGTGTATGCGGCGACCGAGTTGCTCTTGCCCGGCGTCAATAC
GGGATAATACCGCGCCACATAGCAGAACTTTAAAAGTGCTCATCATTGGAAAACGTTCTTCGGGGCGAAA
ACTCTCAAGGATCTTACCGCTGTTGAGATCCAGTTCGATGTAACCCACTCGTGCACCCAACTGATCTTCA
GCATCTTTTACTTTCACCAGCGTTTCTGGGTGAGCAAAAACAGGAAGGCAAAATGCCGCAAAAAAGGGAA
TAAGGGCGACACGGAAATGTTGAATACTCATACTCTTCCTTTTTCAATATTATTGAAGCATTTATCAGGG
TTATTGTCTCATGAGCGGATACATATTTGAATGTATTTAGAAAAATAAACAAATAGGGGTTCCGCGCACA
TTTCCCCGAAAAGTGCCACCTGACGTCGACGGATCGGGAGATCTCCCGATCCCCTATGGTGCACTCTCAG
TACAATCTGCTCTGATGCCGCATAGTTAAGCCAGTATCTGCTCCCTGCTTGTGTGTTGGAGGTCGCTGAG
TAGTGCGCGAGCAAAATTTAAGCTACAACAAGGCAAGGCTTGACCGACAATTGCATGAAGAATCTGCTTA
GGGTTAGGCGTTTTGCGCTGCTTCGCGATGTACGGGCCAGATATACGCGTT
Features (pLannotate 1.2.2; 40 found; start..end, strand, type, name):
      1..380     +  enhancer       CMV enhancer: human cytomegalovirus immediate early enhancer
    381..580     +  promoter       CMV promoter: human cytomegalovirus (CMV) immediate early promoter
    598..778     +  LTR            5' LTR (truncated): truncated 5' long terminal repeat (LTR) from HIV-1
    825..950     +  misc_feature   HIV-1 Ψ: packaging signal of human immunodeficiency virus type 1
    934..1297    +  CDS            HIV-1 gag (fragment): gag protein from human immunodeficiency virus 1; gag
   1443..1676    +  misc_feature   RRE: The Rev response element (RRE) of HIV-1 allows for Rev-dependent mRNA export from the nucleus to the cytoplasm.
   2053..2153    +  CDS            Rev (fragment): human immunodeficiency virus 1 (HIV-1) Rev protein; rev; enhances nuclear export of unspliced and incompletely spliced viral mRNAs
   2203..2320    +  misc_feature   cPPT/CTS: central polypurine tract and central termination sequence of HIV-1
   2377..2401    +  protein_bind   attB1: mutant version of attB; recombination site for the Gateway® BP reaction BP Clonase™
   2433..2747    +  promoter       tight TRE promoter: Tet-responsive promoter PTight, consisting of seven tet operator sequences followed by the minimal CMV promoter
   2787..3059    +  CDS            Tp53 (fragment): P53_MOUSE - Also known as P53, Trp53. Experimental evidence at protein level: Swiss-Prot protein existence level 1. Acts as a tumor suppressor in many tumor types; induces growth arrest or apoptosis depending on the physiological circumstances and cell type. Involved in cell cycle regulation as a trans-activator that acts to negatively regulate cell division by controlling a set of genes required for this process. One of the activated genes is an inhibitor of cyclin-dependent kinases. Apoptosis induction seems to be mediated either by stimulation of BAX and FAS antigen expression, or by repres
   3098..3122    -  protein_bind   attB2: mutant version of attB; recombination site for the Gateway® BP reaction BP Clonase™
   3172..4383    +  promoter       UbC promoter: human ubiquitin C promoter
   4442..5139    +  CDS            rtTA3 (fragment): reverse tetracycline transactivator 3 activates expression from Tet-responsive promoters in the presence of doxycycline
   5069..5179    +  CDS            VP48: 3 tandem repeats of the minimal activation domain of herpes simplex virus VP16 (Cheng et al., 2013)
   5333..5795    +  misc_feature   IRES: internal ribosome entry site (IRES) of the encephalomyocarditis virus (EMCV)
   5817..5864    +  promoter       EM7 promoter: synthetic bacterial promoter&nbsp
   5883..6257    +  CDS            BleoR: antibiotic-binding protein; Sh ble from Streptoalloteichus hindustanus; confers resistance to bleomycin, phleomycin, and Zeocin™
   6291..6374    +  CDS            large T antigen (fragment): large T antigen from SV40 (simian virus 40)
   6408..6431    +  misc_feature   MCS (fragment): pBluescript multiple cloning site
   6431..7019    +  misc_feature   WPRE: woodchuck hepatitis virus posttranscriptional regulatory element
   7020..7039    +  misc_feature   MCS (fragment): pBluescript multiple cloning site
   7041..7541    +  CDS            nef (fragment): NEF_HV1LA - Experimental evidence at protein level: Swiss-Prot protein existence level 1. Extracellular Nef protein targets CD4(+) T-lymphocytes for apoptosis by interacting with CXCR4 surface receptors. From Human immunodeficiency virus type 1 group M subtype B (isolate Lai) (HIV-1).
   7548..7728    +  LTR            5' LTR (truncated): truncated 5' long terminal repeat (LTR) from HIV-1
   7760..7984    +  polyA_signal   bGH poly(A) signal: bovine growth hormone polyadenylation signal
   7988..8009    +  promoter       SV40 promoter (fragment): SV40 enhancer and early promoter
   8030..8388    +  rep_origin     f1 ori (sequence partly withheld): f1 bacteriophage origin of replication; arrow indicates direction of (+) strand synthesis
   8472..8801    +  promoter       SV40 promoter: SV40 enhancer and early promoter
   8849..8896    +  promoter       EM7 promoter: synthetic bacterial promoter&nbsp
   8915..9289    +  CDS            BleoR: antibiotic-binding protein; Sh ble from Streptoalloteichus hindustanus; confers resistance to bleomycin, phleomycin, and Zeocin™
   9299..9424    +  CDS            ble (fragment): BLE_KLEPN - Experimental evidence at protein level: Swiss-Prot protein existence level 1. Binding protein with a strong affinity to the bleomycin family of antibiotics. Binds to CL990; an antimitotic-antibiotic compound. From Klebsiella pneumoniae.
   9419..9540    +  polyA_signal   SV40 poly(A) signal: SV40 polyadenylation signal
   9611..9633    -  protein_bind   lac operator (fragment): The lac repressor binds to the lac operator to inhibit transcription in E. coli. This inhibition can be relieved by adding lactose or isopropyl-β-D-thiogalactopyranoside (IPTG). lac repressor encoded by lacI
   9637..9667    -  promoter       lac promoter: promoter for the E. coli lac operon
   9682..9703    -  protein_bind   CAP binding site: CAP binding activates transcription in the presence of cAMP. E. coli catabolite activator protein
   9716..9808    -  CDS            lacI (fragment): lac repressor; lacI; The lac repressor binds to the lac operator to inhibit transcription in E. coli. This inhibition can be relieved by adding lactose or isopropyl-β-D-thiogalactopyranoside (IPTG).
   9991..10579   -  rep_origin     ori: high-copy-number ColE1/pMB1/pBR322/pUC origin of replication
  10750..11610   -  CDS            AmpR: β-lactamase; bla; confers resistance to ampicillin, carbenicillin, and related antibiotics
  11611..11715   -  promoter       AmpR promoter: bla
  11774..11826   -  misc_feature   bom (fragment): basis of mobility region from pBR322
