[The description below was written by a language model from this plasmid's Addgene catalogue record and pLannotate feature annotations shown in this document.]
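Description:
pSLIK Zeo p53DD is a single-vector, doxycycline-inducible lentiviral expression plasmid built on the pSLIK-Zeo backbone, with the payload introduced by Gateway recombination (the cassette is flanked by attB1 and attB2 sites). It is an HIV-1-derived transfer vector. A CMV enhancer/promoter fused to a truncated 5' LTR drives genomic RNA production in packaging cells, followed by the Ψ packaging signal with a partial gag sequence, the Rev response element, the cPPT/CTS, a WPRE and a truncated 3' LTR followed by a bGH polyadenylation signal. In bacteria it is maintained through a high-copy ColE1/pUC-type origin and ampicillin resistance. An f1 origin is also present. EM7-driven BleoR cassettes additionally permit Zeocin selection in E. coli, one of them lying outside the LTRs under SV40 promoter control.

The insert is p53DD, a roughly 300 bp fragment of mouse Trp53 derived from an earlier pBabe p53DD construct. The feature table annotates it only as a partial Tp53 coding sequence. It sits downstream of the tight TRE promoter (seven tet operators plus a minimal CMV promoter). A second cassette within the provirus uses the human UbC promoter to constitutively express the reverse tetracycline transactivator rtTA3, linked by an EMCV IRES to BleoR. Transduced mammalian cells can therefore be selected with Zeocin, and they carry both the transactivator and its responsive promoter, so doxycycline addition switches on p53DD. The stated purpose is inducible p53DD expression. The associated study concerned NRF2-p53 signalling in breast epithelial spheroids. The sequenced record is 11,980 nt.
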