Addgene plasmid #136534: pSLIK Zeo p53DD
Purpose: Lentiviral expression vector for an inducible p53DD
Depositing lab: Kevin Janes. Depositing organization: University of Virginia. Publication: Sporadic activation of an oxidative stress-dependent NRF2-p53 signaling network in breast epithelial spheroids and premalignancies. Pereira EJ, Burns JS, Lee CY, Marohl T, Calderon D, Wang L, Atkins KA, Wang CC, Janes KA. Sci Signal. 2020 Apr 14;13(627). pii: 13/627/eaba4200. doi: 10.1126/scisignal.aba4200. PubMed 32291314.
Backbone
  Vector backbone: pSLIK-Zeo
  Backbone manufacturer: Addgene #25736
  Backbone size w/o insert (bp): 12944
  Vector type: Mammalian Expression, Lentiviral ; destinatioin vector for gateway cloning
  Selectable markers: Zeocin
Growth in bacteria
  Bacterial resistance: Ampicillin, 100 μg/mL
  Growth temperature: 37°C
  Growth strain: NEB Stable
  Growth instructions: **Grow plasmid in amp+ 25 ug/ml zeo in low-salt LB at 30degC.**
  Copy number: Unknown
Gene/Insert
  Gene/Insert name: p53DD
  Species: M. musculus (mouse)
  Insert size (bp): 309
  Mutation: This construct was created from the pBabe p53DD (addgene #9058).
  GenBank ID: NM_011640.3
  Entrez Gene: Trp53 (a.k.a. Tp53, bbl, bfy, bhy, p44, p53)
  Cloning method: Gateway Cloning
  Sequencing primers: 5′ CMV-F
Terms and licenses: Academic/Nonprofit Terms; Industry Terms: Not Available to Industry
How to cite: pSLIK Zeo p53DD was a gift from Kevin Janes (Addgene plasmid # 136534 ; http://n2t.net/addgene:136534 ; RRID:Addgene_136534)
