>Addgene plasmid #136534 | pSLIK Zeo p53DD | depositor partial sequence | sequence record 263397 | pSLIK Zeo p53DD sequence 309 bps
ATGACTGCCATGGAGGAGTCACAGTCGGATATCAGCCTCGAGAGAGCGCTGCCCACCTGCACAAGCGCCT
CTCCCCCGCAAAAGAAAAAACCACTTGATGGAGAGTATTTCACCCTCAAGATCCGCGGGCGTAAACGCTT
CGAGATGTTCCGGGAGCTGAATGAGGCCTTAGAGTTAAAGGATGCCCATGCTACAGAGGAGTCTGGAGAC
AGCAGGGCTCACTCCAGCTACCTGAAGACCAAGAAGGGCCAGTCTACTTCCCGCCATAAAAAAACAATGG
TCAAGAAAGTGGGGCCTGACTCAGACTGA
